>Addgene plasmid #234882 | FUGW U6 gL1HSg1dCas9-KRAB-T2a-GFP | addgene full sequence | sequence record 469071 | Addgene NGS Result
GTCGACGGATCGGGAGATCTCCCGATCCCCTATGGTGCACTCTCAGTACAATCTGCTCTGATGCCGCATA
GTTAAGCCAGTATCTGCTCCCTGCTTGTGTGTTGGAGGTCGCTGAGTAGTGCGCGAGCAAAATTTAAGCT
ACAACAAGGCAAGGCTTGACCGACAATTGCATGAAGAATCTGCTTAGGGTTAGGCGTTTTGCGCTGCTTC
GCGATGTACGGGCCAGATATACGCGTTGACATTGATTATTGACTAGTTATTAATAGTAATCAATTACGGG
GTCATTAGTTCATAGCCCATATATGGAGTTCCGCGTTACATAACTTACGGTAAATGGCCCGCCTGGCTGA
CCGCCCAACGACCCCCGCCCATTGACGTCAATAATGACGTATGTTCCCATAGTAACGCCAATAGGGACTT
TCCATTGACGTCAATGGGTGGAGTATTTACGGTAAACTGCCCACTTGGCAGTACATCAAGTGTATCATAT
GCCAAGTACGCCCCCTATTGACGTCAATGACGGTAAATGGCCCGCCTGGCATTATGCCCAGTACATGACC
TTATGGGACTTTCCTACTTGGCAGTACATCTACGTATTAGTCATCGCTATTACCATGGTGATGCGGTTTT
GGCAGTACATCAATGGGCGTGGATAGCGGTTTGACTCACGGGGATTTCCAAGTCTCCACCCCATTGACGT
CAATGGGAGTTTGTTTTGGCACCAAAATCAACGGGACTTTCCAAAATGTCGTAACAACTCCGCCCCATTG
ACGCAAATGGGCGGTAGGCGTGTACGGTGGGAGGTCTATATAAGCAGCGCGTTTTGCCTGTACTGGGTCT
CTCTGGTTAGACCAGATCTGAGCCTGGGAGCTCTCTGGCTAACTAGGGAACCCACTGCTTAAGCCTCAAT
AAAGCTTGCCTTGAGTGCTTCAAGTAGTGTGTGCCCGTCTGTTGTGTGACTCTGGTAACTAGAGATCCCT
CAGACCCTTTTAGTCAGTGTGGAAAATCTCTAGCAGTGGCGCCCGAACAGGGACTTGAAAGCGAAAGGGA
AACCAGAGGAGCTCTCTCGACGCAGGACTCGGCTTGCTGAAGCGCGCACGGCAAGAGGCGAGGGGCGGCG
ACTGGTGAGTACGCCAAAAATTTTGACTAGCGGAGGCTAGAAGGAGAGAGATGGGTGCGAGAGCGTCAGT
ATTAAGCGGGGGAGAATTAGATCGCGATGGGAAAAAATTCGGTTAAGGCCAGGGGGAAAGAAAAAATATA
AATTAAAACATATAGTATGGGCAAGCAGGGAGCTAGAACGATTCGCAGTTAATCCTGGCCTGTTAGAAAC
ATCAGAAGGCTGTAGACAAATACTGGGACAGCTACAACCATCCCTTCAGACAGGATCAGAAGAACTTAGA
TCATTATATAATACAGTAGCAACCCTCTATTGTGTGCATCAAAGGATAGAGATAAAAGACACCAAGGAAG
CTTTAGACAAGATAGAGGAAGAGCAAAACAAAAGTAAGACCACCGCACAGCAAGCGGCCGCTGATCTTCA
GACCTGGAGGAGGAGATATGAGGGACAATTGGAGAAGTGAATTATATAAATATAAAGTAGTAAAAATTGA
ACCATTAGGAGTAGCACCCACCAAGGCAAAGAGAAGAGTGGTGCAGAGAGAAAAAAGAGCAGTGGGAATA
GGAGCTTTGTTCCTTGGGTTCTTGGGAGCAGCAGGAAGCACTATGGGCGCAGCGTCAATGACGCTGACGG
TACAGGCCAGACAATTATTGTCTGGTATAGTGCAGCAGCAGAACAATTTGCTGAGGGCTATTGAGGCGCA
ACAGCATCTGTTGCAACTCACAGTCTGGGGCATCAAGCAGCTCCAGGCAAGAATCCTGGCTGTGGAAAGA
TACCTAAAGGATCAACAGCTCCTGGGGATTTGGGGTTGCTCTGGAAAACTCATTTGCACCACTGCTGTGC
CTTGGAATGCTAGTTGGAGTAATAAATCTCTGGAACAGATTTGGAATCACACGACCTGGATGGAGTGGGA
CAGAGAAATTAACAATTACACAAGCTTAATACACTCCTTAATTGAAGAATCGCAAAACCAGCAAGAAAAG
AATGAACAAGAATTATTGGAATTAGATAAATGGGCAAGTTTGTGGAATTGGTTTAACATAACAAATTGGC
TGTGGTATATAAAATTATTCATAATGATAGTAGGAGGCTTGGTAGGTTTAAGAATAGTTTTTGCTGTACT
TTCTATAGTGAATAGAGTTAGGCAGGGATATTCACCATTATCGTTTCAGACCCACCTCCCAACCCCGAGG
GGACCCGACAGGCCCGAAGGAATAGAAGAAGAAGGTGGAGAGAGAGACAGAGACAGATCCATTCGATTAG
TGAACGGATCGGCACTGCGTGCGCCAATTCTGCAGACAAATGGCAGTATTCATCCACAATTTTAAAAGAA
AAGGGGGGATTGGGGGGTACAGTGCAGGGGAAAGAATAGTAGACATAATAGCAACAGACATACAAACTAA
AGAATTACAAAAACAAATTACAAAAATTCAAAATTTTCGGGTTTATTACAGGGACAGCAGAGATCCAGTT
TGGTTAATTAATAACTTCGTATAGCATACATTATACGAAGTTATTAAAAAAAAAGCACCGACTCGGTGCC
ACTTTTTCAAGTTGATAACGGACTAGCCTTATTTTAACTTGCTATTTCTAGCTCTAAAACTGAGCTGTGG
TGGGCTCCACCGGTGTTTCGTCCTTTCCACAAGATATATAAAGCCAAGAAATCGAAATACTTTCAAGTTA
CGGTAAGCATATGATAGTCCATTTTAAAACATAATTTTAAAACTGCAAACTACCCAAGAAATTATTACTT
TCTACGTCACGTATTTTGTACTAATATCTTTGTGTTTACAGTCAAATTAATTCCAATTATCTCTCTAACA
GCCTTGTATCGTATATGCAAATATGAAGGAATCATGGGAAATAGGCCCTCTTAATTAATTAACCCGTGTC
GGCTCCAGATCTGGCCTCCGCGCCGGGTTTTGGCGCCTCCCGCGGGCGCCCCCCTCCTCACGGCGAGCGC
TGCCACGTCAGACGAAGGGCGCAGCGAGCGTCCTGATCCTTCCGCCCGGACGCTCAGGACAGCGGCCCGC
TGCTCATAAGACTCGGCCTTAGAACCCCAGTATCAGCAGAAGGACATTTTAGGACGGGACTTGGGTGACT
CTAGGGCACTGGTTTTCTTTCCAGAGAGCGGAACAGGCGAGGAAAAGTAGTCCCTTCTCGGCGATTCTGC
GGAGGGATCTCCGTGGGGCGGTGAACGCCGATGATTATATAAGGACGCGCCGGGTGTGGCACAGCTAGTT
CCGTCGCAGCCGGGATTTGGGTCGCGGTTCTTGTTTGTGGATCGCTGTGATCGTCACTTGGTGAGTAGCG
GGCTGCTGGGCTGGCCGGGGCTTTCGTGGCCGCCGGGCCGCTCGGTGGGACGGAAGCGTGTGGAGAGACC
GCCAAGGGCTGTAGTCTGGGTCCGCGAGCAAGGTTGCCCTGAACTGGGGGTTGGGGGGAGCGCAGCAAAA
TGGCGGCTGTTCCCGAGTCTTGAATGGAAGACGCTTGTGAGGCGGGCTGTGAGGTCGTTGAAACAAGGTG
GGGGGCATGGTGGGCGGCAAGAACCCAAGGTCTTGAGGCCTTCGCTAATGCGGGAAAGCTCTTATTCGGG
TGAGATGGGCTGGGGCACCATCTGGGGACCCTGACGTGAAGTTTGTCACTGACTGGAGAACTCGGTTTGT
CGTCTGTTGCGGGGGCGGCAGTTATGGCGGTGCCGTTGGGCAGTGCACCCGTACCTTTGGGAGCGCGCGC
CCTCGTCGTGTCGTGACGTCACCCGTTCTGTTGGCTTATAATGCAGGGTGGGGCCACCTGCCGGTAGGTG
TGCGGTAGGCTTTTCTCCGTCGCAGGACGCAGGGTTCGGGCCTAGGGTAGGCTCTCCTGAATCGACAGGC
GCCGGACCTCTGGTGAGGGGAGGGATAAGTGAGGCGTCAGTTTCTTTGGTCGGTTTTATGTACCTATCTT
CTTAAGTAGCTGAAGCTCCGGTTTTGAACTATGCGCTCGGGGTTGGCGAGTGTGTTTTGTGAAGTTTTTT
AGGCACCTTTTGAAATGTAATCATTTGGGTCAATATGTAATTTTCAGTGTTAGACTAGTAAATTGTCCGC
TAAATTCTGGCCGTTTTTGGCTTTTTTGTTAGACGAAGCTTGGGCTGCAGGTCGACTCTAGAGCCACCAT
GGACTACAAAGACCATGACGGTGATTATAAAGATCATGACATCGATTACAAGGATGACGATGACAAGATG
GCCCCCAAGAAGAAGAGGAAGGTGGGCCGCGGAATGGACAAGAAGTACTCCATTGGGCTCGCCATCGGCA
CAAACAGCGTCGGCTGGGCCGTCATTACGGACGAGTACAAGGTGCCGAGCAAAAAATTCAAAGTTCTGGG
CAATACCGATCGCCACAGCATAAAGAAGAACCTCATTGGCGCCCTCCTGTTCGACTCCGGGGAAACCGCC
GAAGCCACGCGGCTCAAAAGAACAGCACGGCGCAGATATACCCGCAGAAAGAATCGGATCTGCTACCTGC
AGGAGATCTTTAGTAATGAGATGGCTAAGGTGGATGACTCTTTCTTCCATAGGCTGGAGGAGTCCTTTTT
GGTGGAGGAGGATAAAAAGCACGAGCGCCACCCAATCTTTGGCAATATCGTGGACGAGGTGGCGTACCAT
GAAAAGTACCCAACCATATATCATCTGAGGAAGAAGCTTGTAGACAGTACTGATAAGGCTGACTTGCGGT
TGATCTATCTCGCGCTGGCGCATATGATCAAATTTCGGGGACACTTCCTCATCGAGGGGGACCTGAACCC
AGACAACAGCGATGTCGACAAACTCTTTATCCAACTGGTTCAGACTTACAATCAGCTTTTCGAAGAGAAC
CCGATCAACGCATCCGGAGTTGACGCCAAAGCAATCCTGAGCGCTAGGCTGTCCAAATCCCGGCGGCTCG
AAAACCTCATCGCACAGCTCCCTGGGGAGAAGAAGAACGGCCTGTTTGGTAATCTTATCGCCCTGTCACT
CGGGCTGACCCCCAACTTTAAATCTAACTTCGACCTGGCCGAAGATGCCAAGCTTCAACTGAGCAAAGAC
ACCTACGATGATGATCTCGACAATCTGCTGGCCCAGATCGGCGACCAGTACGCAGACCTTTTTTTGGCGG
CAAAGAACCTGTCAGACGCCATTCTGCTGAGTGATATTCTGCGAGTGAACACGGAGATCACCAAAGCTCC
GCTGAGCGCTAGTATGATCAAGCGCTATGATGAGCACCACCAAGACTTGACTTTGCTGAAGGCCCTTGTC
AGACAGCAACTGCCTGAGAAGTACAAGGAAATTTTCTTCGATCAGTCTAAAAATGGCTACGCCGGATACA
TTGACGGCGGAGCAAGCCAGGAGGAATTTTACAAATTTATTAAGCCCATCTTGGAAAAAATGGACGGCAC
CGAGGAGCTGCTGGTAAAGCTTAACAGAGAAGATCTGTTGCGCAAACAGCGCACTTTCGACAATGGAAGC
ATCCCCCACCAGATTCACCTGGGCGAACTGCACGCTATCCTCAGGCGGCAAGAGGATTTCTACCCCTTTT
TGAAAGATAACAGGGAAAAGATTGAGAAAATCCTCACATTTCGGATACCCTACTATGTAGGCCCCCTCGC
CCGGGGAAATTCCAGATTCGCGTGGATGACTCGCAAATCAGAAGAGACCATCACTCCCTGGAACTTCGAG
GAAGTCGTGGATAAGGGGGCCTCTGCCCAGTCCTTCATCGAAAGGATGACTAACTTTGATAAAAATCTGC
CTAACGAAAAGGTGCTTCCTAAACACTCTCTGCTGTACGAGTACTTCACAGTTTATAACGAGCTCACCAA
GGTCAAATACGTCACAGAAGGGATGAGAAAGCCAGCATTCCTGTCTGGAGAGCAGAAGAAAGCTATCGTG
GACCTCCTCTTCAAGACGAACCGGAAAGTTACCGTGAAACAGCTCAAAGAAGACTATTTCAAAAAGATTG
AATGTTTCGACTCTGTTGAAATCAGCGGAGTGGAGGATCGCTTCAACGCATCCCTGGGAACGTATCACGA
TCTCCTGAAAATCATTAAAGACAAGGACTTCCTGGACAATGAGGAGAACGAGGACATTCTTGAGGACATT
GTCCTCACCCTTACGTTGTTTGAAGATAGGGAGATGATTGAAGAACGCTTGAAAACTTACGCTCATCTCT
TCGACGACAAAGTCATGAAACAGCTCAAGAGGCGCCGATATACAGGATGGGGGCGGCTGTCAAGAAAACT
GATCAATGGGATCCGAGACAAGCAGAGTGGAAAGACAATCCTGGATTTTCTTAAGTCCGATGGATTTGCC
AACCGGAACTTCATGCAGTTGATCCATGATGACTCTCTCACCTTTAAGGAGGACATCCAGAAAGCACAAG
TTTCTGGCCAGGGGGACAGTCTTCACGAGCACATCGCTAATCTTGCAGGTAGCCCAGCTATCAAAAAGGG
AATACTGCAGACCGTTAAGGTCGTGGATGAACTCGTCAAAGTAATGGGAAGGCATAAGCCCGAGAATATC
GTTATCGAGATGGCCCGAGAGAACCAAACTACCCAGAAGGGACAGAAGAACAGTAGGGAAAGGATGAAGA
GGATTGAAGAGGGTATAAAAGAACTGGGGTCCCAAATCCTTAAGGAACACCCAGTTGAAAACACCCAGCT
TCAGAATGAGAAGCTCTACCTGTACTACCTGCAGAACGGCAGGGACATGTACGTGGATCAGGAACTGGAC
ATCAATCGGCTCTCCGACTACGACGTGGATGCCATCGTGCCCCAGTCTTTTCTCAAAGATGATTCTATTG
ATAATAAAGTGTTGACAAGATCCGATAAAAATAGAGGGAAGAGTGATAACGTCCCCTCAGAAGAAGTTGT
CAAGAAAATGAAAAATTATTGGCGGCAGCTGCTGAACGCCAAACTGATCACACAACGGAAGTTCGATAAT
CTGACTAAGGCTGAACGAGGTGGCCTGTCTGAGTTGGATAAAGCCGGCTTCATCAAAAGGCAGCTTGTTG
AGACACGCCAGATCACCAAGCACGTGGCCCAAATTCTCGATTCACGCATGAACACCAAGTACGATGAAAA
TGACAAACTGATTCGAGAGGTGAAAGTTATTACTCTGAAGTCTAAGCTGGTCTCAGATTTCAGAAAGGAC
TTTCAGTTTTATAAGGTGAGAGAGATCAACAATTACCACCATGCGCATGATGCCTACCTGAATGCAGTGG
TAGGCACTGCACTTATCAAAAAATATCCCAAGCTTGAATCTGAATTTGTTTACGGAGACTATAAAGTGTA
CGATGTTAGGAAAATGATCGCAAAGTCTGAGCAGGAAATAGGCAAGGCCACCGCTAAGTACTTCTTTTAC
AGCAATATTATGAATTTTTTCAAGACCGAGATTACACTGGCCAATGGAGAGATTCGGAAGCGACCACTTA
TCGAAACAAACGGAGAAACAGGAGAAATCGTGTGGGACAAGGGTAGGGATTTCGCGACAGTCCGGAAGGT
CCTGTCCATGCCGCAGGTGAACATCGTTAAAAAGACCGAAGTACAGACCGGAGGCTTCTCCAAGGAAAGT
ATCCTCCCGAAAAGGAACAGCGACAAGCTGATCGCACGCAAAAAAGATTGGGACCCCAAGAAATACGGCG
GATTCGATTCTCCTACAGTCGCTTACAGTGTACTGGTTGTGGCCAAAGTGGAGAAAGGGAAGTCTAAAAA
ACTCAAAAGCGTCAAGGAACTGCTGGGCATCACAATCATGGAGCGATCAAGCTTCGAAAAAAACCCCATC
GACTTTCTCGAGGCGAAAGGATATAAAGAGGTCAAAAAAGACCTCATCATTAAGCTTCCCAAGTACTCTC
TCTTTGAGCTTGAAAACGGCCGGAAACGAATGCTCGCTAGTGCGGGCGAGCTGCAGAAAGGTAACGAGCT
GGCACTGCCCTCTAAATACGTTAATTTCTTGTATCTGGCCAGCCACTATGAAAAGCTCAAAGGGTCTCCC
GAAGATAATGAGCAGAAGCAGCTGTTCGTGGAACAACACAAACACTACCTTGATGAGATCATCGAGCAAA
TAAGCGAATTCTCCAAAAGAGTGATCCTCGCCGACGCTAACCTCGATAAGGTGCTTTCTGCTTACAATAA
GCACAGGGATAAGCCCATCAGGGAGCAGGCAGAAAACATTATCCACTTGTTTACTCTGACCAACTTGGGC
GCGCCTGCAGCCTTCAAGTACTTCGACACCACCATAGACAGAAAGCGGTACACCTCTACAAAGGAGGTCC
TGGACGCCACACTGATTCATCAGTCAATTACGGGGCTCTATGAAACAAGAATCGACCTCTCTCAGCTCGG
TGGAGACAGCAGGGCTGACCCCAAGAAGAAGAGGAAGGTGGCTAGCGATGCTAAGTCACTGACTGCCTGG
TCCCGGACACTGGTGACCTTCAAGGATGTGTTTGTGGACTTCACCAGGGAGGAGTGGAAGCTGCTGGACA
CTGCTCAGCAGATCCTGTACAGAAATGTGATGCTGGAGAACTATAAGAACCTGGTTTCCTTGGGTTATCA
GCTTACTAAGCCAGATGTGATCCTCCGGTTGGAGAAGGGAGAAGAGCCCTGGCTGGTGGAGAGAGAAATT
CACCAAGAGACCCATCCTGATTCAGAGACTGCATTTGAAATCAAATCATCAGTTCCGAAAAAGAAACGCA
AAGTTGCTAGCGAGGGCAGAGGAAGTCTTCTAACATGCGGTGACGTGGAGGAGAATCCCGGCCCTGGTAC
CGTGAGCAAGGGCGAGGAGCTGTTCACCGGGGTGGTGCCCATCCTGGTCGAGCTGGACGGCGACGTAAAC
GGCCACAAGTTCAGCGTGTCCGGCGAGGGCGAGGGCGATGCCACCTACGGCAAGCTGACCCTGAAGTTCA
TCTGCACCACCGGCAAGCTGCCCGTGCCCTGGCCCACCCTCGTGACCACCCTGACCTACGGCGTGCAGTG
CTTCAGCCGCTACCCCGACCACATGAAGCAGCACGACTTCTTCAAGTCCGCCATGCCCGAAGGCTACGTC
CAGGAGCGCACCATCTTCTTCAAGGACGACGGCAACTACAAGACCCGCGCCGAGGTGAAGTTCGAGGGCG
ACACCCTGGTGAACCGCATCGAGCTGAAGGGCATCGACTTCAAGGAGGACGGCAACATCCTGGGGCACAA
GCTGGAGTACAACTACAACAGCCACAACGTCTATATCATGGCCGACAAGCAGAAGAACGGCATCAAGGTG
AACTTCAAGATCCGCCACAACATCGAGGACGGCAGCGTGCAGCTCGCCGACCACTACCAGCAGAACACCC
CCATCGGCGACGGCCCCGTGCTGCTGCCCGACAACCACTACCTGAGCACCCAGTCCGCCCTGAGCAAAGA
CCCCAACGAGAAGCGCGATCACATGGTCCTGCTGGAGTTCGTGACCGCCGCCGGGATCACTCTCGGCATG
GACGAGCTGTACAAGACCGGTTGATAATAGATAACTTCGTATAGCATACATTATACGAAGTTATGAATTC
GATATCAAGCTTATCGATAATCAACCTCTGGATTACAAAATTTGTGAAAGATTGACTGGTATTCTTAACT
ATGTTGCTCCTTTTACGCTATGTGGATACGCTGCTTTAATGCCTTTGTATCATGCTATTGCTTCCCGTAT
GGCTTTCATTTTCTCCTCCTTGTATAAATCCTGGTTGCTGTCTCTTTATGAGGAGTTGTGGCCCGTTGTC
AGGCAACGTGGCGTGGTGTGCACTGTGTTTGCTGACGCAACCCCCACTGGTTGGGGCATTGCCACCACCT
GTCAGCTCCTTTCCGGGACTTTCGCTTTCCCCCTCCCTATTGCCACGGCGGAACTCATCGCCGCCTGCCT
TGCCCGCTGCTGGACAGGGGCTCGGCTGTTGGGCACTGACAATTCCGTGGTGTTGTCGGGGAAATCATCG
TCCTTTCCTTGGCTGCTCGCCTGTGTTGCCACCTGGATTCTGCGCGGGACGTCCTTCTGCTACGTCCCTT
CGGCCCTCAATCCAGCGGACCTTCCTTCCCGCGGCCTGCTGCCGGCTCTGCGGCCTCTTCCGCGTCTTCG
CCTTCGCCCTCAGACGAGTCGGATCTCCCTTTGGGCCGCCTCCCCGCATCGATACCGTCGACCTCGAGAC
CTAGAAAAACATGGAGCAATCACAAGTAGCAATACAGCAGCTACCAATGCTGATTGTGCCTGGCTAGAAG
CACAAGAGGAGGAGGAGGTGGGTTTTCCAGTCACACCTCAGGTACCTTTAAGACCAATGACTTACAAGGC
AGCTGTAGATCTTAGCCACTTTTTAAAAGAAAAGGGGGGACTGGAAGGGCTAATTCACTCCCAACGAAGA
CAAGATATCCTTGATCTGTGGATCTACCACACACAAGGCTACTTCCCTGATTGGCAGAACTACACACCAG
GGCCAGGGATCAGATATCCACTGACCTTTGGATGGTGCTACAAGCTAGTACCAGTTGAGCAAGAGAAGGT
AGAAGAAGCCAATGAAGGAGAGAACACCCGCTTGTTACACCCTGTGAGCCTGCATGGGATGGATGACCCG
GAGAGAGAAGTATTAGAGTGGAGGTTTGACAGCCGCCTAGCATTTCATCACATGGCCCGAGAGCTGCATC
CGGACTGTACTGGGTCTCTCTGGTTAGACCAGATCTGAGCCTGGGAGCTCTCTGGCTAACTAGGGAACCC
ACTGCTTAAGCCTCAATAAAGCTTGCCTTGAGTGCTTCAAGTAGTGTGTGCCCGTCTGTTGTGTGACTCT
GGTAACTAGAGATCCCTCAGACCCTTTTAGTCAGTGTGGAAAATCTCTAGCAGGGCCCGTTTAAACCCGC
TGATCAGCCTCGACTGTGCCTTCTAGTTGCCAGCCATCTGTTGTTTGCCCCTCCCCCGTGCCTTCCTTGA
CCCTGGAAGGTGCCACTCCCACTGTCCTTTCCTAATAAAATGAGGAAATTGCATCGCATTGTCTGAGTAG
GTGTCATTCTATTCTGGGGGGTGGGGTGGGGCAGGACAGCAAGGGGGAGGATTGGGAAGACAATAGCAGG
CATGCTGGGGATGCGGTGGGCTCTATGGCTTCTGAGGCGGAAAGAACCAGCTGGGGCTCTAGGGGGTATC
CCC
[124 nt withheld, positions 11274-11397]
C
[91 nt withheld, positions 11399-11489]
A
[49 nt withheld, positions 11491-11539]
CCTTTGACGTTGGAGTCCACGTTCTTT
[37 nt withheld, positions 11567-11603]
ACCCTATCTCGGTCTATTCTTTTGATTTATAAGGGATTTTGCCGATTTCGGCCTATTGGTTAAAAAATGA
GCTGATTTAACAAAAATTTAACGCGAATTAATTCTGTGGAATGTGTGTCAGTTAGGGTGTGGAAAGTCCC
CAGGCTCCCCAGCAGGCAGAAGTATGCAAAGCATGCATCTCAATTAGTCAGCAACCAGGTGTGGAAAGTC
CCCAGGCTCCCCAGCAGGCAGAAGTATGCAAAGCATGCATCTCAATTAGTCAGCAACCATAGTCCCGCCC
CTAACTCCGCCCATCCCGCCCCTAACTCCGCCCAGTTCCGCCCATTCTCCGCCCCATGGCTGACTAATTT
TTTTTATTTATGCAGAGGCCGAGGCCGCCTCTGCCTCTGAGCTATTCCAGAAGTAGTGAGGAGGCTTTTT
TGGAGGCCTAGGCTTTTGCAAAAAGCTCCCGGGAGCTTGTATATCCATTTTCGGATCTGATCAGCACGTG
TTGACAATTAATCATCGGCATAGTATATCGGCATAGTATAATACGACAAGGTGAGGAACTAAACCATGGC
CAAGTTGACCAGTGCCGTTCCGGTGCTCACCGCGCGCGACGTCGCCGGAGCGGTCGAGTTCTGGACCGAC
CGGCTCGGGTTCTCCCGGGACTTCGTGGAGGACGACTTCGCCGGTGTGGTCCGGGACGACGTGACCCTGT
TCATCAGCGCGGTCCAGGACCAGGTGGTGCCGGACAACACCCTGGCCTGGGTGTGGGTGCGCGGCCTGGA
CGAGCTGTACGCCGAGTGGTCGGAGGTCGTGTCCACGAACTTCCGGGACGCCTCCGGGCCGGCCATGACC
GAGATCGGCGAGCAGCCGTGGGGGCGGGAGTTCGCCCTGCGCGACCCGGCCGGCAACTGCGTGCACTTCG
TGGCCGAGGAGCAGGACTGACACGTGCTACGAGATTTCGATTCCACCGCCGCCTTCTATGAAAGGTTGGG
CTTCGGAATCGTTTTCCGGGACGCCGGCTGGATGATCCTCCAGCGCGGGGATCTCATGCTGGAGTTCTTC
GCCCACCCCAACTTGTTTATTGCAGCTTATAATGGTTACAAATAAAGCAATAGCATCACAAATTTCACAA
ATAAAGCATTTTTTTCACTGCATTCTAGTTGTGGTTTGTCCAAACTCATCAATGTATCTTATCATGTCTG
TATACCGTCGACCTCTAGCTAGAGCTTGGCGTAATCATGGTCATAGCTGTTTCCTGTGTGAAATTGTTAT
CCGCTCACAATTCCACACAACATACGAGCCGGAAGCATAAAGTGTAAAGCCTGGGGTGCCTAATGAGTGA
GCTAACTCACATTAATTGCGTTGCGCTCACTGCCCGCTTTCCAGTCGGGAAACCTGTCGTGCCAGCTGCA
TTAATGAATCGGCCAACGCGCGGGGAGAGGCGGTTTGCGTATTGGGCGCTCTTCCGCTTCCTCGCTCACT
GACTCGCTGCGCTCGGTCGTTCGGCTGCGGCGAGCGGTATCAGCTCACTCAAAGGCGGTAATACGGTTAT
CCACAGAATCAGGGGATAACGCAGGAAAGAACATGTGAGCAAAAGGCCAGCAAAAGGCCAGGAACCGTAA
AAAGGCCGCGTTGCTGGCGTTTTTCCATAGGCTCCGCCCCCCTGACGAGCATCACAAAAATCGACGCTCA
AGTCAGAGGTGGCGAAACCCGACAGGACTATAAAGATACCAGGCGTTTCCCCCTGGAAGCTCCCTCGTGC
GCTCTCCTGTTCCGACCCTGCCGCTTACCGGATACCTGTCCGCCTTTCTCCCTTCGGGAAGCGTGGCGCT
TTCTCATAGCTCACGCTGTAGGTATCTCAGTTCGGTGTAGGTCGTTCGCTCCAAGCTGGGCTGTGTGCAC
GAACCCCCCGTTCAGCCCGACCGCTGCGCCTTATCCGGTAACTATCGTCTTGAGTCCAACCCGGTAAGAC
ACGACTTATCGCCACTGGCAGCAGCCACTGGTAACAGGATTAGCAGAGCGAGGTATGTAGGCGGTGCTAC
AGAGTTCTTGAAGTGGTGGCCTAACTACGGCTACACTAGAAGAACAGTATTTGGTATCTGCGCTCTGCTG
AAGCCAGTTACCTTCGGAAAAAGAGTTGGTAGCTCTTGATCCGGCAAACAAACCACCGCTGGTAGCGGTG
GTTTTTTTGTTTGCAAGCAGCAGATTACGCGCAGAAAAAAAGGATCTCAAGAAGATCCTTTGATCTTTTC
TACGGGGTCTGACGCTCAGTGGAACGAAAACTCACGTTAAGGGATTTTGGTCATGAGATTATCAAAAAGG
ATCTTCACCTAGATCCTTTTAAATTAAAAATGAAGTTTTAAATCAATCTAAAGTATATATGAGTAAACTT
GGTCTGACAGTTACCAATGCTTAATCAGTGAGGCACCTATCTCAGCGATCTGTCTATTTCGTTCATCCAT
AGTTGCCTGACTCCCCGTCGTGTAGATAACTACGATACGGGAGGGCTTACCATCTGGCCCCAGTGCTGCA
ATGATACCGCGAGACCCACGCTCACCGGCTCCAGATTTATCAGCAATAAACCAGCCAGCCGGAAGGGCCG
AGCGCAGAAGTGGTCCTGCAACTTTATCCGCCTCCATCCAGTCTATTAATTGTTGCCGGGAAGCTAGAGT
AAGTAGTTCGCCAGTTAATAGTTTGCGCAACGTTGTTGCCATTGCTACAGGCATCGTGGTGTCACGCTCG
TCGTTTGGTATGGCTTCATTCAGCTCCGGTTCCCAACGATCAAGGCGAGTTACATGATCCCCCATGTTGT
GCAAAAAAGCGGTTAGCTCCTTCGGTCCTCCGATCGTTGTCAGAAGTAAGTTGGCCGCAGTGTTATCACT
CATGGTTATGGCAGCACTGCATAATTCTCTTACTGTCATGCCATCCGTAAGATGCTTTTCTGTGACTGGT
GAGTACTCAACCAAGTCATTCTGAGAATAGTGTATGCGGCGACCGAGTTGCTCTTGCCCGGCGTCAATAC
GGGATAATACCGCGCCACATAGCAGAACTTTAAAAGTGCTCATCATTGGAAAACGTTCTTCGGGGCGAAA
ACTCTCAAGGATCTTACCGCTGTTGAGATCCAGTTCGATGTAACCCACTCGTGCACCCAACTGATCTTCA
GCATCTTTTACTTTCACCAGCGTTTCTGGGTGAGCAAAAACAGGAAGGCAAAATGCCGCAAAAAAGGGAA
TAAGGGCGACACGGAAATGTTGAATACTCATACTCTTCCTTTTTCAATATTATTGAAGCATTTATCAGGG
TTATTGTCTCATGAGCGGATACATATTTGAATGTATTTAGAAAAATAAACAAATAGGGGTTCCGCGCACA
TTTCCCCGAAAAGTGCCACCTGAC
Features (pLannotate 1.2.2; 38 found; start..end, strand, type, name):
     31..83      -  misc_feature   bom (fragment): basis of mobility region from pBR322
    238..617     +  enhancer       CMV enhancer: human cytomegalovirus immediate early enhancer
    618..817     +  promoter       CMV promoter: human cytomegalovirus (CMV) immediate early promoter
    835..1015    +  LTR            5' LTR (truncated): truncated 5' long terminal repeat (LTR) from HIV-1
   1062..1187    +  misc_feature   HIV-1 Ψ: packaging signal of human immunodeficiency virus type 1
   1171..1534    +  CDS            HIV-1 gag (fragment): gag protein from human immunodeficiency virus 1; gag
   1680..1913    +  misc_feature   RRE: The Rev response element (RRE) of HIV-1 allows for Rev-dependent mRNA export from the nucleus to the cytoplasm.
   2290..2390    +  CDS            Rev (fragment): human immunodeficiency virus 1 (HIV-1) Rev protein; rev; enhances nuclear export of unspliced and incompletely spliced viral mRNAs
   2440..2557    +  misc_feature   cPPT/CTS: central polypurine tract and central termination sequence of HIV-1
   2601..2634    +  protein_bind   loxP: Cre-mediated recombination occurs in the 8-bp core sequence (GCATACAT). Cre recombinase
   2645..2720    -  misc_RNA       gRNA scaffold: guide RNA scaffold for the Streptococcus pyogenes CRISPR/Cas9 system
   2750..2990    -  promoter       U6 promoter: RNA polymerase III promoter for human U6 snRNA
   3023..4234    +  promoter       UbC promoter: human ubiquitin C promoter
   4245..4263    -  misc_feature   MCS (fragment): pUC18/19 multiple cloning site
   4272..4337    +  CDS            3xFLAG: three tandem FLAG® epitope tags, followed by an enterokinase cleavage site
   4374..8477    +  CDS            Cas9: Cas9 (Csn1) endonuclease from the Streptococcus pyogenes Type II CRISPR/Cas system generates RNA-guided double strand breaks in DNA
   8544..8738    +  CDS            KRAB: Krüppel-associated box (KRAB) transcriptional repression domain from the human zinc finger protein ZNF10 (Margolin et al., 1994)
   8892..9605    +  CDS            EGFP: EGFP is a basic (constitutively fluorescent) green fluorescent protein published in 1996, derived from Aequorea victoria. It is reported to be a rapidly-maturing weak dimer with moderate acid sensitivity.
   9621..9654    +  protein_bind   loxP: Cre-mediated recombination occurs in the 8-bp core sequence (GCATACAT). Cre recombinase
   9655..9679    +  misc_feature   MCS (fragment): pBluescript multiple cloning site
   9679..10267   +  misc_feature   WPRE: woodchuck hepatitis virus posttranscriptional regulatory element
  10204..10785   +  CDS            nef (fragment): NEF_HV1H2 - Experimental evidence at protein level: Swiss-Prot protein existence level 1. Extracellular Nef protein targets CD4(+) T-lymphocytes for apoptosis by interacting with CXCR4 surface receptors. From Human immunodeficiency virus type 1 group M subtype B (isolate HXB2) (HIV-1).
  10792..10972   +  LTR            5' LTR (truncated): truncated 5' long terminal repeat (LTR) from HIV-1
  11004..11228   +  polyA_signal   bGH poly(A) signal: bovine growth hormone polyadenylation signal
  11232..11253   +  promoter       SV40 promoter (fragment): SV40 enhancer and early promoter
  11274..11702   +  rep_origin     f1 ori (sequence partly withheld): f1 bacteriophage origin of replication; arrow indicates direction of (+) strand synthesis
  11716..12045   +  promoter       SV40 promoter: SV40 enhancer and early promoter
  12093..12140   +  promoter       EM7 promoter: synthetic bacterial promoter&nbsp
  12159..12533   +  CDS            BleoR: antibiotic-binding protein; Sh ble from Streptoalloteichus hindustanus; confers resistance to bleomycin, phleomycin, and Zeocin™
  12543..12668   +  CDS            ble (fragment): BLE_KLEPN - Experimental evidence at protein level: Swiss-Prot protein existence level 1. Binding protein with a strong affinity to the bleomycin family of antibiotics. Binds to CL990; an antimitotic-antibiotic compound. From Klebsiella pneumoniae.
  12663..12784   +  polyA_signal   SV40 poly(A) signal: SV40 polyadenylation signal
  12855..12877   -  protein_bind   lac operator (fragment): The lac repressor binds to the lac operator to inhibit transcription in E. coli. This inhibition can be relieved by adding lactose or isopropyl-β-D-thiogalactopyranoside (IPTG). lac repressor encoded by lacI
  12881..12911   -  promoter       lac promoter: promoter for the E. coli lac operon
  12926..12947   -  protein_bind   CAP binding site: CAP binding activates transcription in the presence of cAMP. E. coli catabolite activator protein
  12960..13052   -  CDS            lacI (fragment): lac repressor; lacI; The lac repressor binds to the lac operator to inhibit transcription in E. coli. This inhibition can be relieved by adding lactose or isopropyl-β-D-thiogalactopyranoside (IPTG).
  13235..13823   -  rep_origin     ori: high-copy-number ColE1/pMB1/pBR322/pUC origin of replication
  13994..14854   -  CDS            AmpR: β-lactamase; bla; confers resistance to ampicillin, carbenicillin, and related antibiotics
  14855..14959   -  promoter       AmpR promoter: bla
