[The description below was written by a language model from this plasmid's Addgene catalogue record and pLannotate feature annotations shown in this document.]
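Description:
FUGW U6 gL1HSg1dCas9-KRAB-T2a-GFP is an all-in-one lentiviral CRISPR interference vector of about 15 kb, built on the pLV hU6-sgRNA hUbC-dCas9-KRAB-T2a-GFP backbone and designed to silence human L1HS (the youngest LINE-1 retrotransposon subfamily). It is propagated in E. coli through a high-copy ColE1/pUC-type origin with ampicillin resistance. The backbone also carries an f1 origin and an SV40/EM7-driven bleomycin/Zeocin resistance cassette, which lies outside the region between the LTRs. The viral transfer region begins with a CMV enhancer/promoter fused to a truncated HIV-1 5' LTR, which drives genomic RNA production in packaging cells. This is followed by the Ψ packaging signal, a gag fragment, the RRE for Rev-dependent export, and the cPPT/CTS. A WPRE sits downstream of the payload, ahead of the 3' LTR (annotated as a truncated LTR) and a bGH polyadenylation signal.

The payload contains two expression units. A human U6 Pol III promoter, oriented antisense to the viral genome, transcribes a guide against L1HS (guide 1 of the set) fused to the S. pyogenes gRNA scaffold. The guide was inserted at BsmBI sites that were destroyed during cloning. In the sense orientation, the human UbC promoter drives 3xFLAG-tagged Cas9 fused to the ZNF10 KRAB repression domain. The construct name identifies this Cas9 as catalytically dead dCas9, although the automated annotation labels it simply Cas9. EGFP is co-expressed through a T2A peptide, so transduced cells can be identified or sorted by fluorescence. Two loxP sites flank the whole sgRNA and dCas9-KRAB-GFP region, which in principle allows Cre-mediated excision. The associated study concerns LINE-1 function in the exit from human pluripotency and in early brain development.
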