Addgene plasmid #234882: FUGW U6 gL1HSg1dCas9-KRAB-T2a-GFP
Purpose: L1HS-silencing plasmid (CRISPRi gRNA1)
Depositing lab: Johan Jakobsson. Depositing organization: Lund University. Publication: LINE-1 retrotransposons regulate the exit of human pluripotency and early brain development. Adami A, Garza R, Gerdes P, Johansson PA, Dorazehi F, Koutounidou S, Castilla-Vallmanya L, Atacho DAM, Sharma Y, Johansson JG, Tam O, Kirkeby A, Barker RA, Gale-Hammell M, Douse CH, Jakobsson J. bioRxiv 2025.01.17.633315 10.1101/2025.01.17.633315.
Backbone
  Vector backbone: pLV hU6-sgRNA hUbC-dCas9-KRAB-T2a-GFP
  Vector type: Mammalian Expression, Lentiviral, CRISPR
Growth in bacteria
  Bacterial resistance: Ampicillin, 100 μg/mL
  Growth temperature: 37°C
  Growth strain: NEB Stable
  Copy number: High Copy
Gene/Insert
  Gene/Insert name: L1HS-silencing plasmid (CRISPRi gRNA1)
  gRNA/shRNA sequence: TGAGCTGTGGTGGGCTCCAC
  Species: H. sapiens (human)
  Tag / fusion protein: GFP
  Cloning method: Restriction Enzyme; 5′ cloning site BsmBI (destroyed during cloning); 3′ cloning site BsmBI (destroyed during cloning)
  Sequencing primers: 5′ gagggcctatttcccatgattcc
Terms and licenses: Academic/Nonprofit Terms; Industry Terms: Not Available to Industry
Depositor comments: Please visit https://doi.org/10.1101/2025.01.17.633315 for bioRxiv preprint.
How to cite: FUGW U6 gL1HSg1dCas9-KRAB-T2a-GFP was a gift from Johan Jakobsson (Addgene plasmid # 234882 ; http://n2t.net/addgene:234882 ; RRID:Addgene_234882)
